>Addgene plasmid #86118 | pTcI42-Wasabi | addgene full sequence | sequence record 173068 | Addgene NGS Result
ATGGTGAGCAAGGGCGAGGAGACCACAATGGGCGTAATCAAGCCCGACATGAAGATCAAGCTGAAGATGG
AGGGCAACGTGAATGGCCACGCCTTCGTGATCGAGGGCGAGGGCGAGGGCAAGCCCTACGACGGCACCAA
CACCATCAACCTGGAGGTGAAGGAGGGAGCCCCCCTGCCCTTCTCCTACGACATTCTGACCACCGCGTTC
AGTTACGGCAACAGGGCCTTCACCAAGTACCCCGACGACATCCCCAACTACTTCAAGCAGTCCTTCCCCG
AGGGCTACTCTTGGGAGCGCACCATGACCTTCGAGGACAAGGGCATCGTGAAGGTGAAGTCCGACATCTC
CATGGAGGAGGACTCCTTCATCTACGAGATACACCTCAAGGGCGAGAACTTCCCCCCCAACGGCCCCGTG
ATGCAGAAGGAGACCACCGGCTGGGACGCCTCCACCGAGAGGATGTACGTGCGCGACGGCGTGCTGAAGG
GCGACGTCAAGATGAAGCTGCTGCTGGAGGGCGGCGGCCACCACCGCGTTGACTTCAAGACCATCTACAG
GGCCAAGAAGGCGGTGAAGCTGCCCGACTATCACTTTGTGGACCACCGCATCGAGATCCTGAACCACGAC
AAGGACTACAACAAGGTGACCGTTTACGAGATCGCCGTGGCCCGCAACTCCACCGACGGCATGGACGAGC
TGTACAAGGGCTGAAAGCTTGCGGCCGCATAATGCTTAAGTCGAACAGAAAGTAATCGTATGAGCTCGAC
ACCATCGAATGGCGCAAACCTTTCGCGGTATGGCATGATAGCGCCCGGAAGAGAGTCAATTCAGGGTGGT
GAATGTATAAGAAGGAGATATACATATGAGCACAAAAAAGAATCCATTAACACAAGAGCAGCTTGAGGAC
GCACGTCGCCTTAAAGCAATTTATGAAAAAAAGAAAAATGAACTTGGCTTAACCCAGGAATCTGTCGCAG
ACAAGATGGGGATGGGGCAGTCAGGCGTTGGTGCTCTATTTAATGGCATCAATGCATTAAATGCTCATAA
CGCCGCATTGCTTACAAAAATTCTCAAAGTTAGCGTTGAAGAATTTAGCCCTTCAATCGCCAGAGAAATC
TACGAGATGTATGAAGCGGTTAGTATGCAGCCGTCACTTAGAAGTGAGTATGAGTACCCTGTTTTTTCTC
ATGTTCAGGCAGGGATGTTCTCACCTGAGCCTAGAACCTGTACCAAAGGTGATGCGGAGAGATGGGTAAG
CACAACCAAAAAAGCCAGTGATTCTGCATTCTGGCTTGAGGTTGAAGGTAATTCCATGACCGCACCAACA
GGCTCCAAGCCAAGCTTTCCTGACGGAATGTTAATTCTCGTTGACCCTGAGCAGGCTGTTGAGCCAGGTG
ATTTCTGCATAGCCAGACTTGGGGGTGATGAGTTTACCTTCAAGAAACTGATCAGGGATAGCGGTCAGGT
GTTTTTACAACCACTAAACCCACAGTACCCAATGATCCCATGCAATGAGAGTTGTTCCGTTGTGGGGAAA
GTTATCGCTAGTCAGTGGCCTGAAGAGACGTTTGGCTGACTCGAGTCTGGTAAAGAAACCGCTGCTGCGA
AATTTGAACGCCAGCACATGGACTCGTCTACTAGCGCAGCTTAATTAACCTAGGCTGCTGCCACCGCTGA
GCAATAACTAGCATAACCCCTTGGGGCCTCTAAACGGGTATTGAGGGGTTTTTTGCTGAAAGGAGGAACT
ATATCCGGATTGGCGAATGGG
[124 nt withheld, positions 1772-1895]
C
[91 nt withheld, positions 1897-1987]
A
[49 nt withheld, positions 1989-2037]
CCTTTGACGTTGGAGTCCACGTTCTTT
[37 nt withheld, positions 2065-2101]
ACCCTATCTCGGTCTATTCTTTTGATTTATAAGGGATTTTGCCGATTTCGGCCTATTGGTTAAAAAATGA
GCTGATTTAACAAAAATTTAACGCGAATTTTAACAAAATATTAACGTTTACAATTTCTGGCGGCACGATG
GCATGAGATTATCAAAAAGGATCTTCACCTAGATCCTTTTAAATTAAAAATGAAGTTTTAAATCAATCTA
AAGTATATATGAGTAAACTTGGTCTGACAGTTACCAATGCTTAATCAGTGAGGCACCTATCTCAGCGATC
TGTCTATTTCGTTCATCCATAGTTGCCTGACTCCCCGTCGTGTAGATAACTACGATACGGGAGGGCTTAC
CATCTGGCCCCAGTGCTGCAATGATACCGCGAGACCCACGCTCACCGGCTCCAGATTTATCAGCAATAAA
CCAGCCAGCCGGAAGGGCCGAGCGCAGAAGTGGTCCTGCAACTTTATCCGCCTCCATCCAGTCTATTAAT
TGTTGCCGGGAAGCTAGAGTAAGTAGTTCGCCAGTTAATAGTTTGCGCAACGTTGTTGCCATTGCTACAG
GCATCGTGGTGTCACGCTCGTCGTTTGGTATGGCTTCATTCAGCTCCGGTTCCCAACGATCAAGGCGAGT
TACATGATCCCCCATGTTGTGCAAAAAAGCGGTTAGCTCCTTCGGTCCTCCGATCGTTGTCAGAAGTAAG
TTGGCCGCAGTGTTATCACTCATGGTTATGGCAGCACTGCATAATTCTCTTACTGTCATGCCATCCGTAA
GATGCTTTTCTGTGACTGGTGAGTACTCAACCAAGTCATTCTGAGAATAGTGTATGCGGCGACCGAGTTG
CTCTTGCCCGGCGTCAATACGGGATAATACCGCGCCACATAGCAGAACTTTAAAAGTGCTCATCATTGGA
AAACGTTCTTCGGGGCGAAAACTCTCAAGGATCTTACCGCTGTTGAGATCCAGTTCGATGTAACCCACTC
GTGCACCCAACTGATCTTCAGCATCTTTTACTTTCACCAGCGTTTCTGGGTGAGCAAAAACAGGAAGGCA
AAATGCCGCAAAAAAGGGAATAAGGGCGACACGGAAATGTTGAATACTCATACTCTTCCTTTTTCAATCA
TGATTGAAGCATTTATCAGGGTTATTGTCTCATGAGCGGATACATATTTGAATGTATTTAGAAAAATAAA
CAAATAGGTCATGACCAAAATCCCTTAACGTGAGTTTTCGTTCCACTGAGCGTCAGACCCCGTAGAAAAG
ATCAAAGGATCTTCTTGAGATCCTTTTTTTCTGCGCGTAATCTGCTGCTTGCAAACAAAAAAACCACCGC
TACCAGCGGTGGTTTGTTTGCCGGATCAAGAGCTACCAACTCTTTTTCCGAAGGTAACTGGCTTCAGCAG
AGCGCAGATACCAAATACTGTCCTTCTAGTGTAGCCGTAGTTAGGCCACCACTTCAAGAACTCTGTAGCA
CCGCCTACATACCTCGCTCTGCTAATCCTGTTACCAGTGGCTGCTGCCAGTGGCGATAAGTCGTGTCTTA
CCGGGTTGGACTCAAGACGATAGTTACCGGATAAGGCGCAGCGGTCGGGCTGAACGGGGGGTTCGTGCAC
ACAGCCCAGCTTGGAGCGAACGACCTACACCGAACTGAGATACCTACAGCGTGAGCTATGAGAAAGCGCC
ACGCTTCCCGAAGGGAGAAAGGCGGACAGGTATCCGGTAAGCGGCAGGGTCGGAACAGGAGAGCGCACGA
GGGAGCTTCCAGGGGGAAACGCCTGGTATCTTTATAGTCCTGTCGGGTTTCGCCACCTCTGACTTGAGCG
TCGATTTTTGTGATGCTCGTCAGGGGGGCGGAGCCTATGGAAAAACGCCAGCAACGCGGCCTTTTTACGG
TTCCTGGCCTTTTGCTGGCCTTTTGCTCACATGTTCTTTCCTGCGTTATCCCCTGATTCTGTGGATAACC
GTATTACCGCCTTTGAGTGAGCTGATACCGCTCGCCGCAGCCGAACGACCGAGCGCAGCGAGTCAGTGAG
CGAGGAAGCGGAAGAGCGCCTGATGCGGTATTTTCTCCTTACGCATCTGTGCGGTATTTCACACCGCAAT
GGTGCACTCTCAGTACAATCTGCTCTGATGCCGCATAGTTAAGCCAGTATACACTCCGCTATCGCTACGT
GACTGGGTCATGGCTGCGCCCCGACACCCGCCAACACCCGCTGACGCGCCCTGACGGGCTTGTCTGCTCC
CGGCATCCGCTTACAGACAAGCTGTGACCGTCTCCGGGAGCTGCATGTGTCAGAGGTTTTCACCGTCATC
ACCGAAACGCGCGAGGCAGCTGCGGTAAAGCTCATCAGCGTGGTCGTGAAGCGATTCACAGATGTCTGCC
TGTTCATCCGCGTCCAGCTCGTTGAGTTTCTCCAGAAGCGTTAATGTCTGGCTTCTGATAAAGCGGGCCA
TGTTAAGGGCGGTTTTTTCCTGTTTGGTCACTGATGCCTCCGTGTAAGGGGGATTTCTGTTCATGGGGGT
AATGATACCGATGAAACGAGAGAGGATGCTCACGATACGGGTTACTGATGATGAACATGCCCGGTTACTG
GAACGTTGTGAGGGTAAACAACTGGCGGTATGGATGCGGCGGGACCAGAGAAAAATCACTCAGGGTCAAT
GCCAGCGCTTCGTTAATACAGATGTAGGTGTTCCACAGGGTAGCCAGCAGCATCCTGCGATGCAGATCCG
GAACATAATGGTGCAGGGCGCTGACTTCCGCGTTTCCAGACTTTACGAAACACGGAAACCGAAGACCATT
CATGTTGTTGCTCAGGTCGCAGACGTTTTGCAGCAGCAGTCGCTTCACGTTCGCTCGCGTATCGGTGATT
CATTCTGCTAACCAGTAAGGCAACCCCGCCAGCCTAGCCGGGTCCTCAACGACAGGAGCACGATCATGCT
AGTCATGCCCCGCGCCCACCGGAAGGAGCTGACTGGGTTGAAGGCTCTCAAGGGCATCGGTCGAGATCCC
GGTGCCTAATGAGTGAGCTAACTTACATTAATTGCGTTGCGCTCACTGCCCGCTTTCCAGTCGGGAAACC
TGTCGTGCCAGCTGCATTAATGAATCGGCCAACGCGCGGGGAGAGGCGGTTTGCGTATTGGGCGCCAGGG
TGGTTTTTCTTTTCACCAGTGAGACGGGCAACAGCTGATTGCCCTTCACCGCCTGGCCCTGAGAGAGTTG
CAGCAAGCGGTCCACGCTGGTTTGCCCCAGCAGGCGAAAATCCTGTTTGATGGTGGTTAACGGCGGGATA
TAACATGAGCTGTCTTCGGTATCGTCGTATCCCACTACCGAGATGTCCGCACCAACGCGCAGCCCGGACT
CGGTAATGGCGCGCATTGCGCCCAGCGCCATCTGATCGTTGGCAACCAGCATCGCAGTGGGAACGATGCC
CTCATTCAGCATTTGCATGGTTTGTTGAAAACCGGACATGGCACTCCAGTCGCCTTCCCGTTCCGCTATC
GGCTGAATTTGATTGCGAGTGAGATATTTATGCCAACCAGCCAGACGCAGACGCGCCGAGACAGAACTTA
ATGGGCCCGCTAACAGCGCGATTTGCTGGTGACCCAATGCGACCAGATGCTCCACGCCCAGTCGCGTACC
GTCTTCATGGGAGAAAATAATACTGTTGATGGGTGTCTGGTCAGAGACATCAAGAAATAACGCCGGAACA
TTAGTGCAGGCAGCTTCCACAGCAATGGCATCCTGGTCATCCAGCGGATAGTTAATGATCAGCCCACTGA
CGCGTTGCGCGAGAAGATTGTGCACCGCCGCTTTACAGGCTTCGACGCCGCTTCGTTCTACCATCGACAC
CACCACGCTGGCACCCAGTTGATCGGCGCGAGATTTAATCGCCGCGACAATTTGCGACGGCGCGTGCAGG
GCCAGACTGGAGGTGGCAACGCCAATCAGCAACGACTGTTTGCCCGCCAGTTGTTGTGCCACGCGGTTGG
GAATGTAATTCAGCTCCGCCATCGCCGCTTCCACTTTTTCCCGCGTTTTCGCAGAAACGTGGCTGGCCTG
GTTCACCACGCGGGAAACGGTCTGATAAGAGACACCGGCATACTCTGCGACATCGTATAACGTTACTGGT
TTCACATTCACCACCCTGAATTGACTCTCTTCCGGGCGCTATCATGCCATACCGCGAAAGGTTTTGCGCC
ATTCGATGGTGTCCGGGATCTCGACGCTCTCCCTTATGCGACTCCTGCATTAGGAAGCAGCCCAGTAGTA
GGTTGAGGCCGTTGAGCACCGCCGCCGCAAGGAATGGTGCATGCAAGGAGATGGCGCCCAACAGTCCCCC
GGCCACGGGGCCTGCCACCATACCCACGCCGAAACAAGCGCTCATGAGCCCGAAGTGGCGAGCCCGATCT
TCCCCATCGGTGATGTCGGCGATATAGGCGCCAGCAACCGCACCTGTGGCGCCGGTGATGCCGGCCACGA
TGCGTCCGGCGTAGAGGATCGAGTATCACCGCAAGGGATAAATATCTAACACCGTGCGTGTTGACTATTT
TACCTCTGGCGGTGATAATGGTTGCATGTACTAAGGAGGTTGTATGGAACAACGCATAACCCTGAAAGAT
TATGCAATGCGCTTTGGGCAAACCAAGACAGCTAAAAGATCTCTCACCTACCAAACAATGCCCCCCTGCA
AAAAATAAATTCATATAAAAAACATACAGATAACCATCTGCGGTGATAAATTATCTCTGGCGGTGTTGAC
ATAAATACCACTGGCGGTGATACTGAGCACATCAGCAGGACGCACTGACCACCATGAAGGTGACGCTCTT
AAAAATTAAGCCCTGAAGAAGGGCAGCATTCAAAGCAGAAGGCTTTGGGGTGTGTGATACGAAACGAAGC
ATTGGTTAAAAATTAAGGAGGGAATTCATGGGCAGCAGCCATCACCATCATCACCACAGCCAGGATCCA
Features (pLannotate 1.2.2; 20 found; start..end, strand, type, name):
      1..708     +  CDS            mWasabi: mWasabi is a basic (constitutively fluorescent) green fluorescent protein published in 2008, derived from Clavularia sp.. It has high acid sensitivity.
    768..844     +  promoter       lacI promoter: lacI
    866..1579    +  CDS            λ repressor (ts): temperature-sensitive variant of the phage λ repressor; cIts; thermosensitivity is conferred by the A67T mutation
   1592..1633    +  CDS            S-Tag (fragment): affinity and epitope tag derived from pancreatic ribonuclease A
   1663..1680    +  CDS            SET1 (fragment): solubility-enhancement tag derived from T7 phage gene 10B
   1688..1735    +  terminator     T7 terminator: transcription terminator for bacteriophage T7 RNA polymerase
   1772..2227    +  rep_origin     f1 ori (sequence partly withheld): f1 bacteriophage origin of replication; arrow indicates direction of (+) strand synthesis
   2342..3202    -  CDS            AmpR: β-lactamase; bla; confers resistance to ampicillin, carbenicillin, and related antibiotics
   3203..3295    -  promoter       AmpR promoter: bla
   3376..3964    +  rep_origin     ori: high-copy-number ColE1/pMB1/pBR322/pUC origin of replication
   4150..4289    -  misc_feature   bom: basis of mobility region from pBR322
   4391..4582    -  CDS            rop: Rop protein, which maintains plasmids at low copy number; rop
   4599..4979    +  CDS            YPB1_ECOLX: Protein predicted: Swiss-Prot protein existence level 4. From Escherichia coli.
   5041..5105    -  CDS            TcR (fragment): tetracycline efflux protein; tet; confers resistance to tetracycline
   5120..5141    -  protein_bind   CAP binding site: CAP binding activates transcription in the presence of cAMP. E. coli catabolite activator protein
   5154..6236    -  CDS            lacI: lac repressor; lacI; The lac repressor binds to the lac operator to inhibit transcription in E. coli. This inhibition can be relieved by adding lactose or isopropyl-β-D-thiogalactopyranoside (IPTG).
   6237..6314    -  promoter       lacI promoter: lacI
   6322..6601    -  CDS            TcR (fragment): tetracycline efflux protein; tet; confers resistance to tetracycline
   6695..6838    +  CDS            cro (fragment): RCRO_LAMBD - Experimental evidence at protein level: Swiss-Prot protein existence level 1. Plays an essential role in the switch from lysogenic to lytic state and in fine-tuning the lytic phase activation. Mediates the de- repression of the lytic promoters from repression by cI at an early stage of prophage induction. Turns down the expression of the transcriptional activator cII, a factor that initiates the expression of repressor cI, the major component promoting latency. Additionally, cro is able to directly bind to the promoter region of cI thereby preventing the transcription of cI repres
   6880..6911    +  promoter       PLtetO-1 promoter (fragment): modified phage lambda PL promoter with tet operator sites (Lutz and Bujard, 1997)
