[The description below was written by a language model from this plasmid's Addgene catalogue record and pLannotate feature annotations shown in this document.]
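Description:
pTcI42-Wasabi is a bacterial expression plasmid built on the Novagen pETDuet-1 backbone and designed as a heat-activated reporter circuit for E. coli. It is propagated through a ColE1/pBR322-type origin and selected with ampicillin via the β-lactamase gene. The catalogue lists it as high copy, although the feature table also shows the rop gene and bom site typical of pBR322-derived backbones. An f1 origin, the backbone lacI gene with its own promoter, and small tetracycline-resistance fragments are carried over from the parent vector.

Both T7 promoters of pETDuet-1 have been replaced. In the first position, a tandem phage lambda pR/pL promoter drives mWasabi, a green fluorescent protein derived from Clavularia, recorded as carrying an N-terminal 6xHis tag. The annotation software picks up this promoter region only indirectly, as a cro fragment and a partial lambda PL-type promoter just upstream of the reporter. In the second position, a lacI promoter constitutively expresses TcI42, a 714 bp temperature-sensitive variant of the lambda cI repressor. TcI42 carries the classic A67T thermosensitivity mutation plus K6N, S33T, Y61H, L119P and F122C. The catalogue lists both pR/pL and LacI as promoters for the repressor, consistent with its position downstream of mWasabi on the same strand. A T7 terminator follows the repressor, preceded by S-Tag and other vector-derived tag fragments.

At permissive temperatures TcI42 binds the lambda operators and silences pR/pL. Above its switching threshold the repressor loses activity and mWasabi is transcribed, so fluorescence reports thermal induction. The plasmid serves to characterise this tuned thermal bioswitch, developed for temperature-based control of gene expression in engineered microbial therapeutics.
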