Addgene plasmid #86118: pTcI42-Wasabi
Purpose: mWasabi reporter gene gated by temperature-sensitive Lambda repressor TcI42
Depositing lab: Mikhail Shapiro. Depositing organization: California Institute of Technology. Publication: Tunable thermal bioswitches for in vivo control of microbial therapeutics. Piraner DI, Abedi MH, Moser BA, Lee-Gosselin A, Shapiro MG. Nat Chem Biol. 2017 Jan;13(1):75-80. doi: 10.1038/nchembio.2233. Epub 2016 Nov 14. PubMed 27842069.
Backbone
  Vector backbone: pETDuet-1
  Backbone manufacturer: Novagen
  Modifications to backbone: Replaced T7 Promoter #1 with pR/pL Promoter. Replaced T7 Promoter #2 with LacI Promoter.
  Vector type: Bacterial Expression
Growth in bacteria
  Bacterial resistance: Ampicillin, 100 μg/mL
  Growth temperature: 37°C
  Growth strain: DH5alpha
  Copy number: High Copy
Gene/Insert 1
  Gene/Insert name: TcI42 (alt name: Lambda Repressor)
  Species: Bacteriophage Lambda
  Insert size (bp): 714
  Mutation: A67T, K6N, S33T, Y61H, L119P, F122C
  Promoter: pR/pL, LacI
  Cloning method: Restriction Enzyme; 5′ cloning site NdeI (not destroyed); 3′ cloning site XhoI (not destroyed)
  Sequencing primers: 5′ gcttgcggccgcataa; 3′ CTAGTTATTGCTCAGCGGTG
Gene/Insert 2
  Gene/Insert name: mWasabi
  Insert size (bp): 756
  GenBank ID: EU024648.1
  Promoter: pR/pL
  Tag / fusion protein: 6xHis (N terminal on insert)
  Cloning method: Restriction Enzyme; 5′ cloning site BamHI (not destroyed); 3′ cloning site HindIII (destroyed during cloning)
  Sequencing primers: 5′ ATGCGTCCGGCGTAGA; 3′ ttatgcggccgcaagc
Terms and licenses: Academic/Nonprofit Terms; Industry Terms: Not Available to Industry
How to cite: pTcI42-Wasabi was a gift from Mikhail Shapiro (Addgene plasmid # 86118 ; http://n2t.net/addgene:86118 ; RRID:Addgene_86118)
